>Addgene plasmid #48675 | M-ST1n-VP64 | depositor full sequence | sequence record 71850 | M-ST1n-VP64 sequence 8998 bps
GTTAGGCGTTTTGCGCTGCTTCGCGATGTACGGGCCAGATATACGCGTTGACATTGATTATTGACTAGTT
ATTAATAGTAATCAATTACGGGGTCATTAGTTCATAGCCCATATATGGAGTTCCGCGTTACATAACTTAC
GGTAAATGGCCCGCCTGGCTGACCGCCCAACGACCCCCGCCCATTGACGTCAATAATGACGTATGTTCCC
ATAGTAACGCCAATAGGGACTTTCCATTGACGTCAATGGGTGGAGTATTTACGGTAAACTGCCCACTTGG
CAGTACATCAAGTGTATCATATGCCAAGTACGCCCCCTATTGACGTCAATGACGGTAAATGGCCCGCCTG
GCATTATGCCCAGTACATGACCTTATGGGACTTTCCTACTTGGCAGTACATCTACGTATTAGTCATCGCT
ATTACCATGGTGATGCGGTTTTGGCAGTACATCAATGGGCGTGGATAGCGGTTTGACTCACGGGGATTTC
CAAGTCTCCACCCCATTGACGTCAATGGGAGTTTGTTTTGGCACCAAAATCAACGGGACTTTCCAAAATG
TCGTAACAACTCCGCCCCATTGACGCAAATGGGCGGTAGGCGTGTACGGTGGGAGGTCTATATAAGCAGA
GCTCGTTTAGTGAACCGTCAGATCGCCTGGAGACGCCATCCACGCTGTTTTGACCTCCATAGAAGACACC
GGGACCGATCCAGCCTCCGGACTCTAGAGGATCGAACCCTTGCCACCATGAGCGACCTGGTGCTGGGCCT
GGCCATCGGCATCGGCAGCGTGGGCGTGGGCATCCTGAACAAGGTGACCGGCGAGATCATCCACAAGAAC
AGTCGCATCTTCCCTGCTGCTCAGGCTGAGAACAACCTGGTGCGCCGCACCAACCGCCAGGGTCGCCGGC
TTGCTCGCCGCAAGAAGCACCGGCGCGTGCGCCTGAACCGCCTGTTCGAGGAGAGCGGCCTGATCACCGA
CTTCACCAAGATCAGCATCAACCTGAACCCCTACCAGCTGCGCGTGAAGGGCCTGACCGACGAGCTGAGC
AACGAGGAGCTGTTCATCGCCCTGAAGAACATGGTGAAGCACCGCGGCATCAGCTACCTGGACGACGCCA
GCGACGACGGCAACAGCAGCGTGGGCGACTACGCCCAGATCGTGAAGGAGAACAGCAAGCAGCTGGAGAC
CAAGACCCCCGGCCAGATCCAGCTGGAGCGCTACCAGACCTACGGCCAGCTGCGCGGCGACTTCACCGTG
GAGAAGGACGGCAAGAAGCACCGCCTGATCAACGTGTTCCCCACCAGCGCCTACCGCAGCGAGGCCCTGC
GCATCCTGCAGACCCAGCAGGAGTTCAACCCCCAGATCACCGACGAGTTCATCAACCGCTACCTGGAGAT
CCTGACCGGCAAGCGCAAGTACTACCACGGCCCCGGCAACGAGAAGAGCCGCACCGACTACGGCCGCTAC
CGCACCAGCGGCGAGACCCTGGACAACATCTTCGGCATCCTGATCGGCAAGTGCACCTTCTACCCCGACG
AGTTCCGCGCCGCCAAGGCCAGCTACACCGCCCAGGAGTTCAACCTGCTGAACGACCTGAACAACCTGAC
CGTGCCCACCGAGACCAAGAAGCTGAGCAAGGAGCAGAAGAACCAGATCATCAACTACGTGAAGAACGAG
AAGGCCATGGGCCCCGCCAAGCTGTTCAAGTACATCGCCAAGCTGCTGAGCTGCGACGTGGCCGACATCA
AGGGCTACCGCATCGACAAGAGCGGCAAGGCCGAGATCCACACCTTCGAGGCCTACCGCAAGATGAAGAC
CCTGGAGACCCTGGACATCGAGCAGATGGACCGCGAGACCCTGGACAAGCTGGCCTACGTGCTGACCCTG
AACACCGAGCGCGAGGGCATCCAGGAGGCCCTGGAGCACGAGTTCGCCGACGGCAGCTTCAGCCAGAAGC
AGGTGGACGAGCTGGTGCAGTTCCGCAAGGCCAACAGCAGCATCTTCGGCAAGGGCTGGCACAACTTCAG
CGTGAAGCTGATGATGGAGCTGATCCCCGAGCTGTACGAGACCAGCGAGGAGCAGATGACCATCCTGACC
CGCCTGGGCAAGCAGAAGACCACCAGCAGCAGCAACAAGACCAAGTACATCGACGAGAAGCTGCTGACCG
AGGAGATCTACAACCCCGTGGTGGCCAAGAGCGTGCGCCAGGCCATCAAGATCGTGAACGCCGCCATCAA
GGAGTACGGCGACTTCGACAACATCGTGATCGAGATGGCCCGCGAGACCAACGAGGACGACGAGAAGAAG
GCCATCCAGAAGATCCAGAAGGCCAACAAGGACGAGAAGGACGCCGCCATGCTGAAGGCCGCCAACCAGT
ACAACGGCAAGGCCGAGCTGCCCCACAGCGTGTTCCACGGCCACAAGCAGCTGGCCACCAAGATCCGCCT
GTGGCACCAGCAGGGCGAGCGCTGCCTGTACACCGGCAAGACCATCAGCATCCACGACCTGATCAACAAC
AGCAACCAGTTCGAGGTGGCTGCCATCCTGCCCCTGAGCATCACCTTCGACGACAGCCTGGCCAACAAGG
TGCTGGTGTACGCCACCGCCGCTCAGGAGAAGGGCCAGCGCACCCCCTACCAGGCCCTGGACAGCATGGA
CGACGCCTGGAGCTTCCGCGAGCTGAAGGCCTTCGTGCGCGAGAGCAAGACCCTGAGCAACAAGAAGAAG
GAGTACCTGCTGACCGAGGAGGACATCAGCAAGTTCGACGTGCGCAAGAAGTTCATCGAGCGCAACCTGG
TGGACACCCGCTACGCCAGCCGCGTGGTGCTGAACGCCCTGCAGGAGCACTTCCGCGCCCACAAGATCGA
CACCAAGGTGAGCGTGGTGCGCGGCCAGTTCACCAGCCAGCTGCGCCGCCACTGGGGCATCGAGAAGACC
CGCGACACCTACCACCACCACGCCGTGGACGCCCTGATCATTGCGGCTTCTAGCCAGCTGAACCTGTGGA
AGAAGCAGAAGAACACCCTGGTGAGCTACAGCGAGGACCAGCTGCTGGACATCGAGACCGGCGAGCTGAT
CAGCGACGACGAGTACAAGGAGAGCGTGTTCAAGGCCCCCTACCAGCACTTCGTGGACACCCTGAAGAGC
AAGGAGTTCGAGGACAGCATCCTGTTCAGCTACCAGGTGGACAGCAAGTTCAACCGCAAGATCAGCGACG
CCACCATCTACGCCACCCGCCAGGCCAAGGTGGGCAAGGACAAGGCCGACGAGACCTACGTGCTGGGCAA
GATCAAGGACATCTACACCCAGGACGGCTACGACGCCTTCATGAAGATCTACAAGAAGGACAAGAGCAAG
TTCCTGATGTACCGCCACGACCCCCAGACCTTCGAGAAGGTGATCGAGCCCATCCTGGAGAACTACCCCA
ACAAGCAGATCAACGATAAAGGCAAGGAGGTGCCCTGCAACCCCTTCCTGAAGTACAAGGAGGAGCACGG
CTACATCCGCAAGTACAGCAAGAAGGGCAACGGCCCCGAGATCAAGAGCCTGAAGTACTACGACAGCAAG
CTGGGCAACCACATCGACATCACCCCCAAGGACAGCAACAACAAGGTGGTGCTGCAGAGCGTGAGCCCCT
GGCGCGCCGACGTGTACTTCAACAAGACCACCGGCAAGTACGAGATCCTGGGCCTGAAGTACGCCGACCT
GCAGTTTGATAAGGGCACCGGCACCTACAAGATCAGCCAGGAGAAGTACAACGACATCAAGAAGAAGGAG
GGCGTGGACAGCGACAGCGAGTTCAAGTTCACCCTGTACAAGAACGACCTTCTGCTGGTGAAGGACACCG
AGACCAAGGAGCAACAGCTGTTCCGCTTCCTGAGCCGCACCATGCCCAAGCAGAAGCACTACGTGGAGCT
GAAGCCCTACGACAAGCAGAAGTTCGAGGGCGGCGAGGCCCTGATCAAGGTGCTGGGCAACGTGGCCAAC
AGCGGCCAGTGCAAGAAGGGCCTGGGCAAGAGCAACATCAGCATCTACAAGGTGCGCACCGACGTGCTGG
GCAACCAGCACATCATCAAGAACGAGGGCGACAAGCCCAAGCTGGACTTCAGCAGGGCTGACCCCAAGAA
GAAGAGGAAGGTGGAGGCCAGCGGTTCCGGACGGGCTGACGCATTGGACGATTTTGATCTGGATATGCTG
GGAAGTGACGCCCTCGATGATTTTGACCTTGACATGCTTGGTTCGGATGCCCTTGATGACTTTGACCTCG
ACATGCTCGGCAGTGACGCCCTTGATGATTTCGACCTGGACATGCTGATTAACTCTAGATGAAAGGGTTC
GATCCCTACCGGTTAGTAATGAGTTTAAACGGGGGAGGCTAACTGAAACACGGAAGGAGACAATACCGGA
AGGAACCCGCGCTATGACGGCAATAAAAAGACAGAATAAAACGCACGGGTGTTGGGTCGTTTGTTCATAA
ACGCGGGGTTCGGTCCCAGGGCTGGCACTCTGTCGATACCCCACCGAGACCCCATTGGGGCCAATACGCC
CGCGTTTCTTCCTTTTCCCCACCCCACCCCCCAAGTTCGGGTGAAGGCCCAGGGCTCGCAGCCAACGTCG
GGGCGGCAGACCCTGCCATAGCAGATCTGCGCAGCTGGGGCTCTAGGGGGTATCCCC
[124 nt withheld, positions 4678-4801]
C
[32 nt withheld, positions 4803-4834]
CA
[57 nt withheld, positions 4837-4893]
A
[49 nt withheld, positions 4895-4943]
CCTTTGACGTTGGAGTCCACGTTCTTT
[37 nt withheld, positions 4971-5007]
ACCCTATCTCGGTCTATTCTTTTGATTTATAAGGGATTTTGGGGATTTCGGCCTATTGGTTAAAAAATGA
GCTGATTTAACAAAAATTTAACGCGAATTAATTCTGTGGAATGTGTGTCAGTTAGGGTGTGGAAAGTCCC
CAGGCTCCCCAGCAGGCAGAAGTATGCAAAGCATGCATCTCAATTAGTCAGCAACCAGGTGTGGAAAGTC
CCCAGGCTCCCCAGCAGGCAGAAGTATGCAAAGCATGCATCTCAATTAGTCAGCAACCATAGTCCCGCCC
CTAACTCCGCCCATCCCGCCCCTAACTCCGCCCAGTTCCGCCCATTCTCCGCCCCATGGCTGACTAATTT
TTTTTATTTATGCAGAGGCCGAGGCCGCCTCTGCCTCTGAGCTATTCCAGAAGTAGTGAGGAGGCTTTTT
TGGAGGCCTAGGCTTTTGCAAAAAGCTCCCGGGAGCTTGTATATCCATTTTCGGATCTGATCAAGAGACA
GGATGAGGATCGTTTCGCATGATTGAACAAGATGGATTGCACGCAGGTTCTCCGGCCGCTTGGGTGGAGA
GGCTATTCGGCTATGACTGGGCACAACAGACAATCGGCTGCTCTGATGCCGCCGTGTTCCGGCTGTCAGC
GCAGGGGCGCCCGGTTCTTTTTGTCAAGACCGACCTGTCCGGTGCCCTGAATGAACTGCAGGACGAGGCA
GCGCGGCTATCGTGGCTGGCCACGACGGGCGTTCCTTGCGCAGCTGTGCTCGACGTTGTCACTGAAGCGG
GAAGGGACTGGCTGCTATTGGGCGAAGTGCCGGGGCAGGATCTCCTGTCATCTCACCTTGCTCCTGCCGA
GAAAGTATCCATCATGGCTGATGCAATGCGGCGGCTGCATACGCTTGATCCGGCTACCTGCCCATTCGAC
CACCAAGCGAAACATCGCATCGAGCGAGCACGTACTCGGATGGAAGCCGGTCTTGTCGATCAGGATGATC
TGGACGAAGAGCATCAGGGGCTCGCGCCAGCCGAACTGTTCGCCAGGCTCAAGGCGCGCATGCCCGACGG
CGAGGATCTCGTCGTGACCCATGGCGATGCCTGCTTGCCGAATATCATGGTGGAAAATGGCCGCTTTTCT
GGATTCATCGACTGTGGCCGGCTGGGTGTGGCGGACCGCTATCAGGACATAGCGTTGGCTACCCGTGATA
TTGCTGAAGAGCTTGGCGGCGAATGGGCTGACCGCTTCCTCGTGCTTTACGGTATCGCCGCTCCCGATTC
GCAGCGCATCGCCTTCTATCGCCTTCTTGACGAGTTCTTCTGAGCGGGACTCTGGGGTTCGCGAAATGAC
CGACCAAGCGACGCCCAACCTGCCATCACGAGATTTCGATTCCACCGCCGCCTTCTATGAAAGGTTGGGC
TTCGGAATCGTTTTCCGGGACGCCGGCTGGATGATCCTCCAGCGCGGGGATCTCATGCTGGAGTTCTTCG
CCCACCCCAACTTGTTTATTGCAGCTTATAATGGTTACAAATAAAGCAATAGCATCACAAATTTCACAAA
TAAAGCATTTTTTTCACTGCATTCTAGTTGTGGTTTGTCCAAACTCATCAATGTATCTTATCATGTCTGT
ATACCGTCGACCTCTAGCTAGAGCTTGGCGTAATCATGGTCATAGCTGTTTCCTGTGTGAAATTGTTATC
CGCTCACAATTCCACACAACATACGAGCCGGAAGCATAAAGTGTAAAGCCTGGGGTGCCTAATGAGTGAG
CTAACTCACATTAATTGCGTTGCGCTCACTGCCCGCTTTCCAGTCGGGAAACCTGTCGTGCCAGCTGCAT
TAATGAATCGGCCAACGCGCGGGGAGAGGCGGTTTGCGTATTGGGCGCTCTTCCGCTTCCTCGCTCACTG
ACTCGCTGCGCTCGGTCGTTCGGCTGCGGCGAGCGGTATCAGCTCACTCAAAGGCGGTAATACGGTTATC
CACAGAATCAGGGGATAACGCAGGAAAGAACATGTGAGCAAAAGGCCAGCAAAAGGCCAGGAACCGTAAA
AAGGCCGCGTTGCTGGCGTTTTTCCATAGGCTCCGCCCCCCTGACGAGCATCACAAAAATCGACGCTCAA
GTCAGAGGTGGCGAAACCCGACAGGACTATAAAGATACCAGGCGTTTCCCCCTGGAAGCTCCCTCGTGCG
CTCTCCTGTTCCGACCCTGCCGCTTACCGGATACCTGTCCGCCTTTCTCCCTTCGGGAAGCGTGGCGCTT
TCTCAATGCTCACGCTGTAGGTATCTCAGTTCGGTGTAGGTCGTTCGCTCCAAGCTGGGCTGTGTGCACG
AACCCCCCGTTCAGCCCGACCGCTGCGCCTTATCCGGTAACTATCGTCTTGAGTCCAACCCGGTAAGACA
CGACTTATCGCCACTGGCAGCAGCCACTGGTAACAGGATTAGCAGAGCGAGGTATGTAGGCGGTGCTACA
GAGTTCTTGAAGTGGTGGCCTAACTACGGCTACACTAGAAGGACAGTATTTGGTATCTGCGCTCTGCTGA
AGCCAGTTACCTTCGGAAAAAGAGTTGGTAGCTCTTGATCCGGCAAACAAACCACCGCTGGTAGCGGTGG
TTTTTTTGTTTGCAAGCAGCAGATTACGCGCAGAAAAAAAGGATCTCAAGAAGATCCTTTGATCTTTTCT
ACGGGGTCTGACGCTCAGTGGAACGAAAACTCACGTTAAGGGATTTTGGTCATGAGATTATCAAAAAGGA
TCTTCACCTAGATCCTTTTAAATTAAAAATGAAGTTTTAAATCAATCTAAAGTATATATGAGTAAACTTG
GTCTGACAGTTACCAATGCTTAATCAGTGAGGCACCTATCTCAGCGATCTGTCTATTTCGTTCATCCATA
GTTGCCTGACTCCCCGTCGTGTAGATAACTACGATACGGGAGGGCTTACCATCTGGCCCCAGTGCTGCAA
TGATACCGCGAGACCCACGCTCACCGGCTCCAGATTTATCAGCAATAAACCAGCCAGCCGGAAGGGCCGA
GCGCAGAAGTGGTCCTGCAACTTTATCCGCCTCCATCCAGTCTATTAATTGTTGCCGGGAAGCTAGAGTA
AGTAGTTCGCCAGTTAATAGTTTGCGCAACGTTGTTGCCATTGCTACAGGCATCGTGGTGTCACGCTCGT
CGTTTGGTATGGCTTCATTCAGCTCCGGTTCCCAACGATCAAGGCGAGTTACATGATCCCCCATGTTGTG
CAAAAAAGCGGTTAGCTCCTTCGGTCCTCCGATCGTTGTCAGAAGTAAGTTGGCCGCAGTGTTATCACTC
ATGGTTATGGCAGCACTGCATAATTCTCTTACTGTCATGCCATCCGTAAGATGCTTTTCTGTGACTGGTG
AGTACTCAACCAAGTCATTCTGAGAATAGTGTATGCGGCGACCGAGTTGCTCTTGCCCGGCGTCAATACG
GGATAATACCGCGCCACATAGCAGAACTTTAAAAGTGCTCATCATTGGAAAACGTTCTTCGGGGCGAAAA
CTCTCAAGGATCTTACCGCTGTTGAGATCCAGTTCGATGTAACCCACTCGTGCACCCAACTGATCTTCAG
CATCTTTTACTTTCACCAGCGTTTCTGGGTGAGCAAAAACAGGAAGGCAAAATGCCGCAAAAAAGGGAAT
AAGGGCGACACGGAAATGTTGAATACTCATACTCTTCCTTTTTCAATATTATTGAAGCATTTATCAGGGT
TATTGTCTCATGAGCGGATACATATTTGAATGTATTTAGAAAAATAAACAAATAGGGGTTCCGCGCACAT
TTCCCCGAAAAGTGCCACCTGACGTCGACGGATCGGGAGATCTCCCGATCCCCTATGGTCGACTCTCAGT
ACAATCTGCTCTGATGCCGCATAGTTAAGCCAGTATCTGCTCCCTGCTTGTGTGTTGGAGGTCGCTGAGT
AGTGCGCGAGCAAAATTTAAGCTACAACAAGGCAAGGCTTGACCGACAATTGCATGAAGAATCTGCTTAG
G
Features (pLannotate 1.2.2; 19 found; start..end, strand, type, name):
     50..429     +  enhancer       CMV enhancer: human cytomegalovirus immediate early enhancer
    430..633     +  promoter       CMV promoter: human cytomegalovirus (CMV) immediate early promoter
    748..4110    +  CDS            St1dCas9: catalytically dead mutant of the Cas9 endonuclease from the Streptococcus thermophilus Type II CRISPR/Cas system RNA-guided DNA-binding protein that lacks endonuclease activity due to the mutations D9A, D598A, H599A, and N622A
   4288..4304    +  CDS            VP96 (fragment): 6 tandem repeats of the minimal activation domain of herpes simplex virus VP16 (Cheng et al., 2013)
   4428..4476    +  polyA_signal   HSV TK poly(A) signal: herpes simplex virus thymidine kinase polyadenylation signal (Cole and Stacy, 1985)
   4567..4583    -  polyA_signal   bGH poly(A) signal (fragment): bovine growth hormone polyadenylation signal
   4678..5106    +  rep_origin     f1 ori (sequence partly withheld): f1 bacteriophage origin of replication; arrow indicates direction of (+) strand synthesis
   5120..5449    +  promoter       SV40 promoter: SV40 enhancer and early promoter
   5516..6307    +  CDS            neo: KKA2_KLEPN - Also known as kan, nptII. Experimental evidence at protein level: Swiss-Prot protein existence level 1. Resistance to kanamycin, neomycin, paromomycin, ribostamycin, butirosin and gentamicin B. From Klebsiella pneumoniae.
   6333..6491    +  CDS            ble (fragment): BLE_KLEPN - Experimental evidence at protein level: Swiss-Prot protein existence level 1. Binding protein with a strong affinity to the bleomycin family of antibiotics. Binds to CL990; an antimitotic-antibiotic compound. From Klebsiella pneumoniae.
   6486..6607    +  polyA_signal   SV40 poly(A) signal: SV40 polyadenylation signal
   6680..6696    -  protein_bind   lac operator: The lac repressor binds to the lac operator to inhibit transcription in E. coli. This inhibition can be relieved by adding lactose or isopropyl-β-D-thiogalactopyranoside (IPTG). lac repressor encoded by lacI
   6704..6734    -  promoter       lac promoter: promoter for the E. coli lac operon
   6749..6770    -  protein_bind   CAP binding site: CAP binding activates transcription in the presence of cAMP. E. coli catabolite activator protein
   6783..6875    -  CDS            lacI (fragment): lac repressor; lacI; The lac repressor binds to the lac operator to inhibit transcription in E. coli. This inhibition can be relieved by adding lactose or isopropyl-β-D-thiogalactopyranoside (IPTG).
   7058..7646    -  rep_origin     ori: high-copy-number ColE1/pMB1/pBR322/pUC origin of replication
   7817..8677    -  CDS            AmpR: β-lactamase; bla; confers resistance to ampicillin, carbenicillin, and related antibiotics
   8678..8782    -  promoter       AmpR promoter: bla
   8849..8893    -  misc_feature   bom (fragment): basis of mobility region from pBR322
