[The description below was written by a language model from this plasmid's Addgene catalogue record and pLannotate feature annotations shown in this document.]
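Description:
M-ST1n-VP64 is a mammalian expression plasmid built on the pcDNA3.3 TOPO backbone that produces a human codon-optimized, nuclease-null Cas9 from Streptococcus thermophilus (the "ST1" CRISPR1 system) fused to a transcriptional activation domain. It is propagated in E. coli through a high-copy ColE1/pUC-type origin with ampicillin selection (AmpR under its own bla promoter). It also carries an f1 phage origin and small remnants of lac regulatory sequence from the backbone. For selection in mammalian cells, an SV40 enhancer/early promoter drives the neomycin phosphotransferase gene, terminated by an SV40 polyadenylation signal, which allows G418 selection of stable transfectants.

The payload is transcribed from the human cytomegalovirus immediate-early enhancer and promoter and ends at the HSV thymidine kinase polyadenylation signal. The open reading frame encodes St1 Cas9 with the D9A, D598A, H599A and N622A substitutions, which inactivate both nuclease domains so that the protein still binds DNA under guide RNA direction but cannot cut it. According to the catalogue fields, a nuclear localization signal and VP64, four tandem copies of the minimal herpes simplex virus VP16 activation domain, are attached at the C terminus. The automated annotation detects only a short VP16-repeat fragment downstream of the Cas9 coding region, and does not annotate the NLS.

No guide RNA cassette is annotated, so a matching ST1 guide would have to be supplied separately. When recruited near a promoter, the fusion acts as an RNA-guided activator. The associated work concerns orthogonal Cas9 proteins, so this construct is suited to targeted gene activation alongside other Cas9 variants used for independent regulation or editing in the same cell.
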