Addgene plasmid #48675: M-ST1n-VP64
Purpose: Mammalian ST1-VP64 nuclease-null Cas9 activator expression, human optimized
Depositing lab: George Church. Depositing organization: Harvard Medical School. Publication: Orthogonal Cas9 proteins for RNA-guided gene regulation and editing. Esvelt KM, Mali P, Braff JL, Moosburner M, Yaung SJ, Church GM. Nat Methods. 2013 Sep 29. doi: 10.1038/nmeth.2681. PubMed 24076762.
Backbone
  Vector backbone: pcDNA3.3 TOPO
  Backbone manufacturer: Invitrogen
  Total vector size (bp): 8998
  Vector type: CRISPR
  Selectable markers: Neomycin (select with G418)
Growth in bacteria
  Bacterial resistance: Ampicillin, 100 μg/mL
  Growth temperature: 37°C
  Growth strain: DH5alpha
  Copy number: Unknown
Gene/Insert
  Gene/Insert name: Cas9-VP64, nuclease-null
  Species: S. thermophilus #1
  Insert size (bp): 3570
  Mutation: nuclease-null (D9A D598A H599A N622A)
  Promoter: CMV
  Tag / fusion protein: NLS (C terminal on insert); VP64 (C terminal on insert)
  Cloning method: Unknown
  Sequencing primers: 5′ CMV-F; 3′ TK-pA-R
Terms and licenses: Academic/Nonprofit Terms; Industry Terms: Not Available to Industry
How to cite: M-ST1n-VP64 was a gift from George Church (Addgene plasmid # 48675 ; http://n2t.net/addgene:48675 ; RRID:Addgene_48675)
