>Addgene plasmid #48675 | M-ST1n-VP64 | addgene partial sequence | sequence record 72669 | CMV-F 5'-CGCAAATGGGCGGTAGGCGTG-3'
AGCAGAGCTCGTTTAGTGAACCGTCAGATCGCCTGGAGACGCCATCCACGCTGTTTTGACCTCCATAGAA
GACACCGGGACCGATCCAGCCTCCGGACTCTAGAGGATCGAACCCTTGCCACCATGAGCGACCTGGTGCT
GGGCCTGGCCATCGGCATCGGCAGCGTGGGCGTGGGCATCCTGAACAAGGTGACCGGCGAGATCATCCAC
AAGAACAGTCGCATCTTCCCTGCTGCTCAGGCTGAGAACAACCTGGTGCGCCGCACCAACCGCCAGGGTC
GCCGGCTTGCTCGCCGCAAGAAGCACCGGCGCGTGCGCCTGAACCGCCTGTTCGAGGAGAGCGGCCTGAT
CACCGACTTCACCAAGATCAGCATCAACCTGAACCCCTACCAGCTGCGCGTGAAGGGCCTGACCGACGAG
CTGAGCAACGAGGAGCTGTTCATCGCCCTGAAGAACATGGTGAAGCACCGCGGCATCAGCTACCTGGACG
ACGCCAGCGACGACGGCAACAGCAGCGTGGGCGACTACGCCCAGATCGTGAAGGAGAACAGCAAGCAGCT
GGAGACCAAGACCCCCGGCCAGATCCAGCTGGAGCGCTACCAGACCTACGGCCAGCTGCGCGGCGACTTC
ACCGTGGAGAAGGACGGCAAGAAGCACCGCCTGATCAACGTGTTCCCCACCAGCGCCTACCGCAGCGAGG
CCCTGCGCATCCTGCAGACCCAGCAGGAGTTCAACCCCCAGATCACCGACGAGTTCATCAACCGCTACCT
GGAGATCCTGACCGGCAAGCGCAAGTACTACCACGGCCCCGGCAACGAGAAGAGCCGCACCGACTACGGC
CGCTACCGCACCAGCGGCGAGACCCTGGACAACATCTTCGGCATCCTGATCGGCAAGTGCACCTTCTACC
CCGACGAGTTCCGCGCCGCCAAGGCCAGCTACACCGCCCAGGAGTTCAACCTGCTGAACGACCTGAACAA
CC
