>Addgene plasmid #48675 | M-ST1n-VP64 | addgene partial sequence | sequence record 72672 | TK-pA-R 5'-ttgtctccttccgtgtttca-3'
ATTACTAACCGGTAGGGATCGAACCCTTTCATCTAGAGTTAATCAGCATGTCCAGGTCGAAATCATCAAG
GGCGTCACTGCCGAGCATGTCGAGGTCAAAGTCATCAAGGGCATCCGAACCAAGCATGTCAAGGTCAAAA
TCATCGAGGGCGTCACTTCCCAGCATATCCAGATCAAAATCGTCCAATGCGTCAGCCCGTCCGGAACCGC
TGGCCTCCACCTTCCTCTTCTTCTTGGGGTCAGCCCTGCTGAAGTCCAGCTTGGGCTTGTCGCCCTCGTT
CTTGATGATGTGCTGGTTGCCCAGCACGTCGGTGCGCACCTTGTAGATGCTGATGTTGCTCTTGCCCAGG
CCCTTCTTGCACTGGCCGCTGTTGGCCACGTTGCCCAGCACCTTGATCAGGGCCTCGCCGCCCTCGAACT
TCTGCTTGTCGTAGGGCTTCAGCTCCACGTAGTGCTTCTGCTTGGGCATGGTGCGGCTCAGGAAGCGGAA
CAGCTGTTGCTCCTTGGTCTCGGTGTCCTTCACCAGCAGAAGGTCGTTCTTGTACAGGGTGAACTTGAAC
TCGCTGTCGCTGTCCACGCCCTCCTTCTTCTTGATGTCGTTGTACTTCTCCTGGCTGATCTTGTAGGTGC
CGGTGCCCTTATCAAACTGCAGGTCGGCGTACTTCAGGCCCAGGATCTCGTACTTGCCGGTGGTCTTGTT
GAAGTACACGTCGGCGCGCCAGGGGCTCACGCTCTGCAGCACCACCTTGTTGTTGCTGTCCTTGGGGGTG
ATGTCGATGTGGTTGCCCAGCTTGCTGTCGTAGTACTTCAGGCTCTTGATCTCGGGGCCGTTGCCCTTCT
TGCTGTACTTGCGGATGTAGCCGTGCTCCTCCTTGTACTTCAGGAAGGGGTTGCAGGGCACCTCCTTGCC
TTTATCGTTGATCTGCTTGTTGGGGTAGTTCTCCAGGATGGGCTCGATCACCTTCTCGAAGGTCTGGGGG
TCGTGGCGGTACATCAGGAACTTGCTCTTG
