>Addgene plasmid #48675 | M-ST1n-VP64 | addgene partial sequence | sequence record 73578 | ST1Cas9-F 5'-caaccagtacaacggcaagg-3'
GGCCACAAGCAGCTGGCCACCAAGATCCGCCTGTGGCACCAGCAGGGCGAGCGCTGCCTGTACACCGGCA
AGACCATCAGCATCCACGACCTGATCAACAACAGCAACCAGTTCGAGGTGGCTGCCATCCTGCCCCTGAG
CATCACCTTCGACGACAGCCTGGCCAACAAGGTGCTGGTGTACGCCACCGCCGCTCAGGAGAAGGGCCAG
CGCACCCCCTACCAGGCCCTGGACAGCATGGACGACGCCTGGAGCTTCCGCGAGCTGAAGGCCTTCGTGC
GCGAGAGCAAGACCCTGAGCAACAAGAAGAAGGAGTACCTGCTGACCGAGGAGGACATCAGCAAGTTCGA
CGTGCGCAAGAAGTTCATCGAGCGCAACCTGGTGGACACCCGCTACGCCAGCCGCGTGGTGCTGAACGCC
CTGCAGGAGCACTTCCGCGCCCACAAGATCGACACCAAGGTGAGCGTGGTGCGCGGCCAGTTCACCAGCC
AGCTGCGCCGCCACTGGGGCATCGAGAAGACCCGCGACACCTACCACCACCACGCCGTGGACGCCCTGAT
CATTGCGGCTTCTAGCCAGCTGAACCTGTGGAAGAAGCAGAAGAACACCCTGGTGAGCTACAGCGAGGAC
CAGCTGCTGGACATCGAGACCGGCGAGCTGATCAGCGACGACGAGTACAAGGAGAGCGTGTTCAAGGCCC
CCTACCAGCACTTCGTGGACACCCTGAAGAGCAAGGAGTTCGAGGACAGCATCCTGTTCAGCTACCAGGT
GGACAGCAAGTTCAACCGCAAGATCAGCGACGCCACCATCTACGCCACCCGCCAGGCCAAGGTGGGCAAG
GACAAGGCCGACGAGACCTACGTGCTGGGCAAGATCAAGGACATCTACACCCAGGACGGCTACGACGCCT
TCATGAAGATCTACAAGAAG
